>Addgene plasmid #168710 | pDONR223 HCoV-OC43 NSP4_stop | depositor partial sequence | sequence record 326919 | Inserted CDS with Stop codon
ATGGCAGTTTTTAGTTATTTTGTTTATGTGTGTTTTGTGTTGAGTTTGGTCTGTTTTATTGGACTGTGGT
GCTTAATGCCCACTTACACAGTACACAAATCAGATTTTCAGCTTCCCGTTTATGCCAGTTATAAAGTTTT
AGATAATGGTGTTATTAGAGATGTTAGCGTTGAAGATGTTTGTTTCGCTAACAAATTTGAACAATTTGAT
CAATGGTATGAGTCTACATTTGGTCTAAGTTATTATAGTAACAGTATGGCTTGTCCCATTGTTGTTGCTG
TAATAGATCAGGATTTTGGCTCTACAGTGTTTAATGTCCCTACCAAAGTGTTACGATATGGTTATCATGT
GTTGCACTTTATTACACATGCACTTTCTGCTGATGGAGTGCAGTGTTATACGCCACATAGTCAAATATCG
TATTCTAATTTTTATGCTAGTGGCTGTGTGCTTTCCTCTGCTTGCACTATGTTTACAATGGCCGATGGTA
GTCCACAACCTTATTGTTATACAGAGGGGCTTATGCAAAATGCTTCTCTGTATAGTTCATTGGTACCTCA
CGTGCGGTATAATCTTGCTAATGCTAAAGGTTTTATCCGTTTTCCAGAAGTGTTGCGAGAAGGGCTTGTA
CGTATCGTGCGTACTCGTTCTATGTCGTATTGCAGAGTTGGATTATGTGAGGAAGCTGATGAGGGTATAT
GCTTTAATTTTAATGGTTCTTGGGTGCTTAATAATGATTATTATAGATCATTGCCTGGGACCTTTTGTGG
TAGAGATGTTTTTGATTTAATTTATCAGCTATTTAAAGGTTTAGCACAGCCTGTGGATTTTTTGGCATTG
ACTGCTAGTTCCATTGCTGGTGCTATACTCGCTGTAATTGTTGTTTTGGTGTTTTATTACCTAATAAAGC
TTAAACGTGCTTTTGGTGATTACACCAGTGTTGTTTTTGTTAACGTGATTGTGTGGTGTGTAAATTTTAT
GATGCTTTTTGTGTTTCAAGTTTACCCCATACTTTCTTGTGTATATGCTATTTGTTATTTTTATGCCACG
CTTTATTTCCCTTCGGAGATAAGTGTGATAATGCACTTACAATGGCTAGTTATGTATGGCACTATTATGC
CTTTATGGTTTTGTTTGCTATATATAGCTGTTGTTGTTTCAAATCATGCTTTTTGGGTATTTTCTTACTG
CAGAAAGCTTGGTACTTCTGTTCGTAGTGATGGTACATTTGAAGAAATGGCTCTCACTACTTTTATGATT
ACAAAAGATTCTTATTGTAAGCTTAAGAATTCTTTGTCTGATGTTGCTTTTAATAGATATTTGAGTTTGT
ATAATAAATATAGGTATTACAGCGGTAAAATGGATACTGCTGCATATAGGGAGGCTGCTTGCTCTCAGTT
GGCTAAAGCAATGGACACATTTACCAATAATAATGGTAGTGATGTGCTTTACCAACCGCCTACTGCTTCC
GTCTCAACTTCATTCTTGCAATAA
