[The description below was written by a language model from this plasmid's Addgene catalogue record.]
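Description:
pDONR223 HCoV-OC43 NSP4_stop is a Gateway Entry clone built on the pDONR223 donor backbone, carrying the coding sequence for non-structural protein 4 (NSP4) of human coronavirus OC43. The insert is about 1.5 kb and corresponds to a segment of the viral ORF1ab replicase polyprotein gene, from which NSP4 is normally released by proteolytic processing. It was introduced by Gateway recombinational cloning, so in an Entry clone of this kind the ORF would be expected to sit between attL recombination sites, although no feature table is supplied to confirm the exact junctions. The plasmid is propagated in standard E. coli cloning strains and selected with spectinomycin; the copy number is recorded as unknown and the origin of replication is not stated. M13 forward and reverse primer sites flank the insert for sequence verification.

As an Entry vector, the plasmid is not itself an expression construct: the record lists no promoter, tags or reporter. Its role is to serve as a source from which the NSP4 ORF can be transferred by LR recombination into Gateway Destination vectors, which then supply the promoter, host-specific elements and any fusion partners. The "_stop" suffix suggests that this version retains a stop codon at the end of the ORF, which would suit native or N-terminally tagged expression rather than C-terminal fusions, though the record does not spell this out. The clone belongs to a collection of human coronavirus protein-coding sequences assembled as a flexible, multipurpose Gateway resource, supporting uses such as protein expression and functional studies of viral proteins.
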