Addgene plasmid #168710: pDONR223 HCoV-OC43 NSP4_stop
Purpose: Gateway-compatible Entry vector
Depositing lab: Fritz Roth. Depositing organization: Sinai Health System. Publication: A resource of human coronavirus protein-coding sequences in a flexible, multipurpose Gateway Entry clone collection. Weller B, Lin CW, Pogoutse O, Sauer M, Marin-de la Rosa N, Strobel A, Young V, Knapp JJ, Rayhan A, Falter C, Kim DK, Roth FP, Falter-Braun P. G3 (Bethesda). 2023 Jul 5;13(7):jkad105. doi: 10.1093/g3journal/jkad105. PubMed 37267226.
Backbone
  Vector backbone: pDONR223
  Backbone manufacturer: Rual et al, Genome Res. 14:2128-2135, 2004.
  Backbone size w/o insert (bp): 5005
  Vector type: Other
Growth in bacteria
  Bacterial resistance: Spectinomycin, 50 μg/mL
  Growth temperature: 37°C
  Growth strain: DH5alpha
  Copy number: Unknown
Gene/Insert
  Gene/Insert name: NSP4
  Species: Other
  Insert size (bp): 1488
  Entrez Gene: ORF1ab (a.k.a. EYW02_gp1)
  Cloning method: Gateway Cloning
  Sequencing primers: 5′ m13-For; 3′ m13-Rev
Resource information
  A portion of this plasmid was derived from a plasmid made by: Falter-Braun Lab
Terms and licenses: Academic/Nonprofit Terms; Industry Terms
How to cite: pDONR223 HCoV-OC43 NSP4_stop was a gift from Fritz Roth (Addgene plasmid # 168710 ; http://n2t.net/addgene:168710 ; RRID:Addgene_168710)
